Addgene plasmid #215501: pDB5253
Purpose: A pUra4 backbone integrating plasmid expressing mECitrine-CtNbr1 under the inducible promoter 41nmt1
Depositing lab: Li-Lin Du. Depositing organization: National Institute of Biological Sciences, Beijing. Publication: Pil1 Co-tethering Assay to Detect Protein-Protein Interactions in the Fission Yeast Schizosaccharomyces pombe. Pan ZQ, Yang YS, Du LL. Methods Mol Biol. 2025;2862:93-102. doi: 10.1007/978-1-0716-4168-2_7. PubMed 39527195.
Backbone
  Vector backbone: pUra4NotI
  Backbone size w/o insert (bp): 8495
  Total vector size (bp): 11864
  Vector type: Yeast Expression
  Selectable markers: NAT, URA4
Growth in bacteria
  Bacterial resistance: Ampicillin, 100 μg/mL
  Growth temperature: 37°C
  Growth strain: DH5alpha
  Copy number: Unknown
Gene/Insert
  Gene/Insert name: mECitrine-CtNbr1
  Species: S. pombe (fission yeast)
  Insert size (bp): 3369
  Promoter: P41nmt1
  Cloning method: Unknown
  Sequencing primers: 5′ NA
Terms and licenses: Academic/Nonprofit Terms; Industry Terms: Not Available to Industry
How to cite: pDB5253 was a gift from Li-Lin Du (Addgene plasmid # 215501 ; http://n2t.net/addgene:215501 ; RRID:Addgene_215501)
