[The description below was written by a language model from this plasmid's Addgene catalogue record and pLannotate feature annotations shown in this document.]
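Description:
pDB5253 is a fission yeast integrating expression plasmid of about 11.9 kb, built on the pUra4NotI backbone and designed to express an mECitrine-CtNbr1 fusion protein in Schizosaccharomyces pombe. It is propagated in E. coli through a high-copy ColE1/pUC-type origin with ampicillin selection (AmpR under its own bla promoter). It also carries pBluescript-style remnants: an f1 origin, lacZα and lac promoter/operator fragments, and flanking T7 and T3 promoters. No yeast replication origin is annotated, consistent with its description as an integrating vector. The S. pombe ura4 gene, together with adjacent genomic sequence (a neighbouring tam14 reading frame is detected), presumably provides homology for chromosomal targeting as well as uracil prototrophy. The backbone name suggests NotI linearisation, though the record does not spell this out. A second yeast marker is a nourseothricin resistance cassette, with the nat1 acetyltransferase between the Ashbya gossypii TEF promoter and terminator.

The expression cassette is driven by P41nmt1, the attenuated, medium-strength version of the thiamine-repressible nmt1 promoter. The annotation tool labels it as wild-type nmt1, but the catalogue entry specifies the 41 variant. Downstream lies an Aequorea victoria-derived yellow fluorescent protein reading frame, corresponding to mECitrine. It is followed by a roughly 2.7 kb unannotated stretch that should hold the CtNbr1 coding sequence, and then the S. cerevisiae ADH1 terminator. The record lists the insert species as S. pombe and does not explain the "Ct" prefix. The associated publication describes the Pil1 co-tethering assay, an imaging method for detecting protein-protein interactions in fission yeast, so this plasmid probably supplies a fluorescently tagged interaction partner, although its exact role in the assay is not given.
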