Features (pLannotate 1.2.2; 22 found; start..end, strand, type, name):
    137..186     +  misc_feature   bom (fragment): basis of mobility region from pBR322
    284..553     -  CDS            tam14: TAM14_SCHPO - Experimental evidence at transcript level: Swiss-Prot protein existence level 2. May interact with target proteins during translocation into the lumen of the endoplasmic reticulum. May protect unfolded target proteins against degradation and facilitate correct glycosylation (By similarity). From Schizosaccharomyces pombe (strain 972 / ATCC 24843) (Fission yeast).
   1650..2444    +  CDS            S. pombe ura4: orotidine 5'-phosphate decarboxylase, required for uracil biosynthesis; Schizosaccharomyces pombe ura4
   2887..2935    +  misc_feature   bom (fragment): basis of mobility region from pBR322
   2963..3391    -  rep_origin     f1 ori (sequence partly withheld): f1 bacteriophage origin of replication; arrow indicates direction of (+) strand synthesis
   3395..3550    -  CDS            lacZα (fragment): LacZα fragment of β-galactosidase; lacZ fragment
   3558..3576    +  promoter       T7 promoter: promoter for bacteriophage T7 RNA polymerase
   3610..4761    +  promoter       nmt1 promoter: wild-type nmt1 promoter from Schizosaccharomyces pombe, conferring strong thiamine-repressible expression
   4768..5481    +  CDS            10B: 10B is a fluorescent protein published in 1996, derived from Aequorea victoria.
   8164..8351    +  terminator     ADH1 terminator: S. cerevisiae ADH1; transcription terminator for the S. cerevisiae alcohol dehydrogenase 1 (ADH1) gene
   8420..8763    +  promoter       TEF promoter: Ashbya gossypii TEF promoter
   8770..9334    +  CDS            NrsR (fragment): nourseothricin acetyltransferase; Streptomyces noursei nat1; confers resistance to nourseothricin
   9342..9539    +  terminator     TEF terminator: Ashbya gossypii TEF terminator
   9601..9619    -  promoter       T3 promoter: promoter for bacteriophage T3 RNA polymerase
   9662..9684    -  protein_bind   lac operator (fragment): The lac repressor binds to the lac operator to inhibit transcription in E. coli. This inhibition can be relieved by adding lactose or isopropyl-β-D-thiogalactopyranoside (IPTG). lac repressor encoded by lacI
   9688..9718    -  promoter       lac promoter: promoter for the E. coli lac operon
   9733..9754    -  protein_bind   CAP binding site: CAP binding activates transcription in the presence of cAMP. E. coli catabolite activator protein
   9767..9859    -  CDS            lacI (fragment): lac repressor; lacI; The lac repressor binds to the lac operator to inhibit transcription in E. coli. This inhibition can be relieved by adding lactose or isopropyl-β-D-thiogalactopyranoside (IPTG).
  10042..10630   -  rep_origin     ori: high-copy-number ColE1/pMB1/pBR322/pUC origin of replication
  10801..11661   -  CDS            AmpR: β-lactamase; bla; confers resistance to ampicillin, carbenicillin, and related antibiotics
  11662..11766   -  promoter       AmpR promoter: bla
  11861..35      +  CDS            rop (fragment) (across the origin): Rop protein, which maintains plasmids at low copy number; rop
>Addgene plasmid #215501 | pDB5253 | addgene full sequence | sequence record 425140 | Addgene NGS Result
TCGCGCGTTTCGGTGATGACGGTGAAAACCTCTGACACATGCAGCTCCCGGAGACGGTCACAGCTTGTCT
GTAAGCGGATGCCGGGAGCAGACAAGCCCGTCAGGGCGCGTCAGCGGGTGTTGGCGGGTGTCGGGGCTGG
CTTAACTATGCGGCATCAGAGCAGATTGTACTGAGAGTGCACCATAACCGGGTATTAGTCAAAACTAGTA
TACTTTTTCTCGGAGTATAATACACAATATCGGTGCAAATAGGTTTTAAAATTGCTCCAATCACATGTTC
TTAAGAAAAAAACGTCAAAAGAAATCTAAGTATTCCCAAAATAATTCCTCCTGACATGAGAAGAATAAAA
AACACTAAGATGCATTGTCAGTATGAAACACAAGCCAAAGTTGCTAACAATAGGATCAATTCTTACTTAC
TGGCAATGTTACGAGGAATCTTGGTAGGAGGATGTTTGGCAACATAACGTTCTTTTGAATTTGTTTTTAC
ACGACGAGTAATGTTCTTCTGAAACTGTGTGTTTGCACGACGCTGAGAGGGAGTTTGAACCGTCTAAAAG
ACATAGTTAGGATCCATGATGCACAGATTTCTAAAGATAAAACTACTTACAGGCATGTTGGTTTATTAAA
AAAGAAAAACAGGAATGATAAGAGGGAAAGAATACGTGTACAGAGCAGCGGCCGCTGCTTACATAATGAG
TGAGTGTCATTATTGAGGAATGCCATGTCAGATTTGACACAACTCAGAACTTATTAACTTTTTATGATTG
GAACTTTTGTTTTGCCCAAGGAATTTTTAATGGAAGAAGTTGTTTTATAAATGATATTGAATTTATATCC
ACTCTTTTTAGCGCATTTGCATCTCTACTTTAGGTTCTTCTTTGACTAGATTCTAGGATGCGTATTGGAT
ATACTGGTCTTTGAATCATTGTCGAAAAAAAAATTCATGGTTGTACCCATGAGCAAACTGCTTTTGTGGT
TATCCATGTGCTTCTTTTGTTCAGCATCTATCTTCTTAATCGCATGGAAGATTTGATTTAAACCAAAAGA
AATATTGTTAAACTTTGACAGAAGCTTTAAATTTTGATTCCATACATTAAATGGATAAAACTCCTGAAGC
TTAGCTACAAATCCCACTGGCTATATGTATGCATTTGTGTTAAAAAAGTTTGTATAGATTATTTAATCTA
CTCAGCATTCTTTCTCTAAATAGGAATTTGTTACTTAATGGAGAAAAAAATGTTTCGATTTACCTAGTGT
ATTTGTTTGTATACTCACGTTTAATTTCAAACATCCATTCTATCTTGTGTAATTTTTGGCATGGTGAAAA
AGATAATCAGCCTTATAATCTTTACAAAAGTAAGAAATTCTGTAAATAAGCCTTAATGCCCTTGCTTTAA
ATTAAAATGGTTCTTTTTCATGATAATGTTTGCACTTTGTGAATATATTTTAGATAGTTCTGTGAGGTAT
AATTAAGATGTTTTAGAGACTTATACAATTTTGTCTTTATAAATTCTTAATTGATTTTACCATCCCAGTT
TAACTATGCTTCGTCGGCATCTCTGCACATGTCGTGTTTTCTTACCGTATTGTCCTACCAAGAACCTCTT
TTTTGCTTGGATCGAAATTAAAGGTTTAAAAGCAAAGTTATGGATGCTAGAGTATTTCAAAGCTATTCAG
CTAGAGCTGAGGGGATGAAAAATCCCATTGCCAAGGAATTGTTGGCTTTGATGGAAGAAAAGCAAAGCAA
CTTGTCAGTCGCGGTCGATTTGACGAAGAAATCCGAAATCTTAGAATTGGTAGATAAAATTGGACCCTAT
GTCTGTGTTATCAAGACACATATTGACGTTGTCGAGGATTTCGACCAGGATATGGTAGAAAAACTGGTGG
CCTTAGGTAAAAAGCATCGTTTTCTTATCTTTGAGGATCGCAAATTCGCAGACATTGGAAATACCGTCAA
GCTACAATATGCATCTGGTGTGTACAAAATTGCTTCTTGGGCTCATATCACAAATTGCCATACAGTGCCA
GGCGAGGGTATTATACAAGGCCTCAAAGAAGTTGGTTTACCTTTGGGACGTGGTCTCTTGCTTTTGGCTG
AAATGTCTTCCAAAGGCTCTTTGGCTACTGGTTCCTACACAGAGAAAACCTTAGAATGGTTTGAGAAGCA
TACCGATTTTTGCTTTGGCTTTATAGCTGGTCGTCGATTTCCTAACCTTCAAAGCGACTACATAACTATG
TCCCCTGGTATCGGCTTGGATGTTAAAGGAGACGGGCTGGGACAGCAATATCGTACTCCTGAAGAAGTGA
TTGTAAACTGCGGTAGCGATATCATCATTGTTGGTCGTGGAGTTTATGGAGCTGGTCGTAATCCTGTTGT
CGAAGCCAAGAGATATAGAGAAGCTGGTTGGAAGGCATATCAGCAAAGACTTTCTCAGCATTAAAAAAAG
ACTAATGTAAAATTTTTTTGGTTGGTTATTGAAAAAGTCGATGCCTTGTTTGCGTTTGTTTTCCTAGGCG
TTTTATGTCAGAAGGCATTTAGAATTAGTATACAAGTACTCTTTGGTAAAATTTTATGTAGCGACTAAAA
TATTAACTATTATAGATAAACACCTTGGGAATAAAAAGTAATTTGCTATAGTAATTTATTAAACATGCTC
CTACAACATTACCACAATCTTTTCTCTTGGATTGACATTGAATAAGAAAAGAGTGAATTTTTTTAGACTT
GTAATGATAACTATGTACAAAGCCAATGAAAGATGTATGTAGATGAATGTAAAATACCATGTAGACAAAC
AAGATAAAACTTGGTTATAAACATTGGTGTTGGAACAGAATAAATTAGATGTCAAAAAGTTTCGTCAATA
TCACAAGCTTGCTAGGGCGGTGTGAAATACCGCACAGATGCGTAAGGAGAAAATACCGCATCAGGAAATT
GTAAGCGTTAATATTTTGTTAAAATTCGCGTTAAATTTTTGTTAAATCAGCTCATTTTTTAACCAATAGG
CCGAAATCGGCAAAATCCCTTATAAATCAAAAGAATAGACCGAGATAGGGT
[37 nt withheld, positions 3062-3098]
AAAGAACGTGGACTCCAACGTCAAAGG
[49 nt withheld, positions 3126-3174]
T
[91 nt withheld, positions 3176-3266]
G
[124 nt withheld, positions 3268-3391]
CCATTCGCCATTCAGGCTGCGCAACTGTTGGGAAGGGCGATCGGTGCGGGCCTCTTCGCTATTACGCCAG
CTGGCGAAAGGGGGATGTGCTGCAAGGCGATTAAGTTGGGTAACGCCAGGGTTTTCCCAGTCACGACGTT
GTAAAACGACGGCCAGTGAGCGCGCGTAATACGACTCACTATAGGGCGAATTGGGTACCGGGCCCGATCA
GAAAATTATCGCCATAAAAGACAGAATAAGTCATCAGCGGTTGTTTCATTTCCTATATTTTTTTTTTATT
TTTTTATTTTTTAATAAGGGAAAATTTAACGTCTAAGGATACAGAAGATTGTTAGCACATTAAAGTAATA
AAGGCTTAAGTAGTAAGTGCCTTAGCATGTTATTGTATTTCAAAGGACATAATCTAAAATAATAACAATA
TCATTTCTCACAAGTTATTCAATTTTCTTTTTTTTTTCTAATAATATCAAGAATGTATTATTTGTTTGAC
ATAAGTCAACTAATTTATTTAATATGCTGGATTAATCTTGCAGACATGTAAATTAACAAGTTTTAGTCAA
ATAACGTTGAAGTTTCAATGAACTCAAATAATTTCTCTTTTTTTTTATATAACCATAATCTGATTTATAT
TTTCCGCAGGGATCAACTGAAGTTATGACATTTGGATTGGATCACTTATAACCTTGGTCGCCAAATAATA
CAAAAATCAGCGTTATAAAACAAAGAAGGTTTTTGTTAAGAAATTAATCCTCTTTCTTGATAAGAAAGTT
GAACCGAAATTGCAGATACTGATATATGAAAATAATACCCACAATTTTGGGAATAGCGCAAGCCTCAATT
TAAACAATAGGTGAGGACACATGATAATGACCTCAATGATTGTTAGAAGAAAAGAGCCTCATTACAAAAT
CGAAAAATGAATGGTTGGGTACAAGTTTCCAAAACATGGTAAAGTGGACTTTGCGTATGAGACGTAAATA
GAAAAAAACACTTGTTATATGTTTTCTAGAATTATTGTTGTCTCTTTATGGTTGGATGATGCAAAATAGT
AATTTCGGTTAGTTGCTGTAAAACACCACGAGACAAATAGATATGGATATTTATTAAATCAGGAAAAACG
TAACTCTCGGCTACTGGATGGTTCAGTCACCCAACGATTACTGGGGAGAGAAAACAGGGCAAAAGCAAAG
CTTAAAGGAATCCGATTGTCATTCGGCAATGTGCAGCGAAACTAAAAACCGGATAATGGACCTGTTAATC
GAAACATTGAAGATAAAGGAAGAGGAATCCTGGCATATCATCAATTGAATAAGTTGAATTAATTATTTCA
ATCTCATTCTCACTTTCTGACTTATAGTCGCTTTGTTAAAGCTAGCATGAGTAAAGGAGAAGAACTTTTC
ACTGGAGTTGTCCCAATTCTTGTTGAATTAGATGGTGATGTTAATGGGCACAAATTTTCTGTCAGTGGAG
AGGGTGAAGGTGATGCAACATACGGAAAACTTACCCTTAAATTTATTTGCACTACTGGAAAACTACCTGT
TCCATGGCCAACACTTGTCACTACTTTGGGTTATGGTCTAATGTGCTTTGCTAGATACCCAGATCATATG
AAACGGCATGACTTTTTCAAGAGTGCCATGCCCGAAGGTTATGTACAGGAAAGAACTATATTTTTCAAAG
ATGACGGGAACTACAAGACACGTGCTGAAGTCAAGTTTGAAGGTGATACCCTTGTTAATAGAATCGAGTT
AAAAGGTATTGATTTTAAAGAAGATGGAAACATTCTTGGACACAAATTGGAATACAACTATAACTCACAC
AATGTATACATCATGGCAGACAAACAAAAGAATGGAATCAAAGTTAACTTCAAAATTAGACACAACATTG
AAGATGGAAGCGTTCAACTAGCAGACCATTATCAACAAAATACTCCAATTGGCGATGGCCCTGTCCTTTT
ACCAGACAACCATTACCTGTCCTATCAATCTAAGCTTTCGAAAGATCCCAACGAAAAGAGAGACCACATG
GTCCTTCTTGAGTTTGTAACAGCTGCTGGGATTACACATGGCATGGATGAACTATACAAAAGATCTATGG
CCACTCCAGCGGTGCAAGTCACTCCCGATACCCTTATCACCTTCAAGGTGAGCCTTGATGGCTCGCCTCG
TCGCTTTAAGCTGCCTCTGCGCGATGTCGGCATCAACGTCCTCGAGGGCAAGCTTCGTGCTGCCCTGAAC
ATCCCTCCGGAGGTCGATGCCGTCTTTGAGCGCTTCTCCGACTCTGCCGCTGCCTTTGTCGTGCTGGACC
AAAACAAGCCTGCCGTCTACAAGCAACTCTACCGTGCTGCCAAGGCGAAGCAGAAGCTTAAGTTGCGTGT
CACAACTAAGAAGCCCGAGGAGGCTAACAACAAGCCTCAGCCGGCTGCCGTTGAGGATGCTCCCGAGCAG
GAGGCTCAGCAGCCTGTCGAGTCTGTCCCTGCACCGGAGCGCGAGGCTGACTCGGCAACCGCCGAGAACA
TCGCTTCTGCCCCTGAGAGACCTGCCAGTCCCATGCCTGAGGAGAAGCAGGTCGAGATTACCCAGGCTGC
CGCCGAGCAGAGCACCACCGAGACCAACAGTGCTATTGAGTCGTTCGGTGAGAAGCTGAAGACCAGCACA
GAGTACCTGAGAGAGGTTCTCAACGAGGCCTCGACAGCGCCTGCTGCTGCTCCAGAGCAGCTGCCACCTG
TTCCTGCACCGGCTCCCGCGGCTGTTCCTCTTCCCTGCCGCGTTGATTGCCCGCCTCTGCGTTCTCACTA
CGCTGTGTGCTGCAACAACTGCGACCGGACCATTCCCGATGCCCACTACCACTGCTCGACCTGTGACGAT
GGCGACTTTGACCTGTGCCAGGAATGTGTCGACCGCGGGGTCACCTGCAAGGGTGCTGATCACTGGATGA
TCAAGCGCTTTGTCCGCGATGGCGTCATTATCAACAGCACAACGGAGCGTCTTCCGCCCAAGACGAAGCC
TGCTCCCACGGAAACCCCCAAGCCTGCGACGACGTCGGCGTCACCTCCGAGGACCTTCCCTACCGGTCCT
GCAGCTCCCGTCACTTCTGTCACCCCTCCTATTGCTCCTCCGGTGCCGACAATGACCTCCGAGCGTATTA
TCCCCGTTTTCAACGACTTCCTGTACTCAAGCATGCGCACTTGCAACTGCTGTGTACGGGACTTCCCGGA
GGTGGCCTTTGTCCACTGCACTACTTGCGAGGACTATGACCTCTGCCGTTCTTGCTTCGCCAAGAACCGC
CACGGTCATCACCCCGGCCATGCCTTTGTTCCCGCCGTTGAAGGCACCAGGCTGGAGCCCGAGGTGGCTC
GTCTCCTGGCCCCTGGCCGGGGAGTCATCCACAATGCCCTGTGCGATGGCTGCGATAACACCATCCGTGG
TGTTCGTCACAAGTGCCTGAACTGCCCTGACTGGGACTACTGCTCTCAGTGTATTCTGAATGCCCCTGTC
ATCCATCCGGGCCACCGCTTCGTGCCCATCTACGAGCCTCTGGAGCAGGCAGACAGTAATGCCAACTTCC
GCTTCCAGTCTCGTCCTGTACACTTCGGCATTTGCTGCGATGGCCCACTTTGCAATAACGGGCCCAACAG
CAACCGATACATTGTTGGCGACCGCTACAAGTGCGCTGTTTGCCACGACACCGACTTCTGCGAGGCTTGC
GAGGCCAGCCCCGCTAACACTCATAACAAGACTCACCCACTTATCAAGTTCAAGACTCCTGTTCGCCATG
TGAGCGTCACCACCACCGGTGAGAACGAGCATGGTCGTCAGATGCCACCTATGGGTGATCGCAGGGTGCC
CCGTCCTCGTGCTCCCGAGTCAGCTCCTCATCAGTGCCCTGCTCCCAGCAACGTTGGCAACGTCCAGACC
GTTGTTGACGTCAAGCCGATTGAGCCAGAGGTTCCTGTCAAGGAGGAGAAAGTTGAGGAGAAGGTCGAGA
AGAAGCCAGAGCCGGTTGTTGAGAAGGAGCCATCGGCTGAAGAGCTCGAGGCCACTTTCGTCCGCGACAC
TGTTCAGGATGGCACCGTCCTTGCTCCCAACCACCTCTTCGAGCAGACTTGGGTTCTGCGCAACACGGGC
AAGGTCGCCTGGCCGGCTGGCTGCTCGGTCAAGTTCGTTGGTGGCGACTACATGGGCCGCGTTGACTCGG
CCCACCCTGCTGCCTCGAAGGAGGTTGAGGAGTCTTGCGAGTCGACCGTTTGCGACCGCGCCGTCCAGCC
CGGCGAGGAGGCTCCCTTCACCGTGCTCCTGCGCACTCCCTACCGCGCATGCCGTGTTATTTCCCACTGG
CGTCTAACCACCCCGAAGGGTACCAAGTTCGGCCACCGCCTGTGGTGCGATGTTGTTGTTGAGAAGCCCA
AGTCTCGTTCTCCTTCTCCTGCTCCCGCCTTCGTCGAGGAGAAGGCCAAGGAAGTGAGCCCCGAGCCCGA
GCCGGCCACCAGCCAGATGATCTTCCCCAAGCTGGACAGAGAGTCGCCCGTTATGAGCGTTCATGAGGAG
GAGGCCCGGTCGGAGGGTGTTCCTACTTCTGTCGCAGTTCCAAGCATCCAGGATGAGTTTGAGGACTGCG
AGGACGTCGACTGGCCTGAAAACGGCTCGGAGGATGGGTTCCTTACTGATGAGGAGTACGACGTTCTTGA
TGCCTCGGATGAGGAGTTCTCCATGGGGTTGCACCCGTCGACGAGCAAACAGAAGAGATCTTAACGCGCC
ACTTCTAAATAAGCGAATTTCTTATGATTTATGATTTTTATTATTAAATAAGTTATAAAAAAAATAAGTG
TATACAAATTTTAAAGTGACTCTTAGGTTTTAAAACGAAAATTCTTATTCTTGAGTAACTCTTTCCTGTA
GGTCAGGTTGCTTTCTCAGGTATAGTATGAGGTCGCTCTTATTGACCACACCTCTACCGGCAGATCCGCT
AGGGATAACAGGGTAATATGTTTAGCTTGCCTCGTCCCCGCCGGGTCACCCGGCCAGCGACATGGAGGCC
CAGAATACCCTCCTTGACAGTCTTGACGTGCGCAGCTCAGGGGCATGATGTGACTGTCGCCCGTACATTT
AGCCCATACATCCCCATGTATAATCATTTGCATCCATACATTTTGATGGCCGCACGGCGCGAAGCAAAAA
TTACGGCTCCTCGCTGCAGACCTGCGAGCAGGGAAACGCTCCCCTCACAGACGCGTTGAATTGTCCCCAC
GCCGCGCCCCTGTAGAGAAATATAAAAGGTTAGGATTTGCCACTGAGGTTCTTCTTTCATATACTTCCTT
TTTAAATCTTGCTAGGATACAGTTCTCACATCACATCCGAACATAAACAACCATGGGTACCACTCTTGAC
GACACGGCTTACCGGTACCGCACCAGTGTCCCGGGGGACGCCGAGGCCATCGAGGCACTGGATGGGTCCT
TCACCACCGACACCGTCTTCCGCGTCACCGCCACCGGGGACGGCTTCACCCTGCGGGAGGTGCCGGTGGA
CCCGCCCCTGACCAAGGTGTTCCCCGACGACGAATCGGACGACGAATCGGACGACGGGGAGGACGGCGAC
CCGGACTCTCGGACGTTCGTCGCGTACGGGGACGACGGCGACCTGGCGGGCTTCGTGGTCGTCTCGTACT
CCGGCTGGAACCGCCGGCTGACCGTCGAGGACATCGAGGTCGCCCCGGAGCACCGGGGGCACGGGGTCGG
GCGCGCGTTGATGGGGCTCGCGACGGAGTTCGCCCGCGAGCGGGGTGCCGGGCACCTCTGGCTGGAGGTC
ACCAACGTCAACGCACCGGCGATCCACGCGTACCGGCGGATGGGGTTCACCCTCTGCGGCCTGGACACCG
CCCTGTACGACGGCACCGCCTCGGACGGCGAGCAGGCGCTCTACATGAGCATGCCCTGCCCCTAATCAGT
ACTGACAATAAAAAGATTCTTGTTTTCAAGAACTTGTCATTTGTATAGTTTTTTTATATTGTAGTTGTTC
TATTTTAATCAAATGTTAGCGTGATTTATATTTTTTTTCGCCTCGACATCATCTGCCCAGATGCGAAGTT
AAGTGCGCAGAAAGTAATATCATGCGTCAATCGTATGTGAATGCTGGTCGCTATACTGCTGTCGATTCGA
TACTAACGCCGCCATCCACCTGCAGGTAATCACGTGCCAGCTTTTGTTCCCTTTAGTGAGGGTTAATTGC
GCGCTTGGCGTAATCATGGTCATAGCTGTTTCCTGTGTGAAATTGTTATCCGCTCACAATTCCACACAAC
ATACGAGCCGGAAGCATAAAGTGTAAAGCCTGGGGTGCCTAATGAGTGAGCTAACTCACATTAATTGCGT
TGCGCTCACTGCCCGCTTTCCAGTCGGGAAACCTGTCGTGCCAGCTGCATTAATGAATCGGCCAACGCGC
GGGGAGAGGCGGTTTGCGTATTGGGCGCTCTTCCGCTTCCTCGCTCACTGACTCGCTGCGCTCGGTCGTT
CGGCTGCGGCGAGCGGTATCAGCTCACTCAAAGGCGGTAATACGGTTATCCACAGAATCAGGGGATAACG
CAGGAAAGAACATGTGAGCAAAAGGCCAGCAAAAGGCCAGGAACCGTAAAAAGGCCGCGTTGCTGGCGTT
TTTCCATAGGCTCCGCCCCCCTGACGAGCATCACAAAAATCGACGCTCAAGTCAGAGGTGGCGAAACCCG
ACAGGACTATAAAGATACCAGGCGTTTCCCCCTGGAAGCTCCCTCGTGCGCTCTCCTGTTCCGACCCTGC
CGCTTACCGGATACCTGTCCGCCTTTCTCCCTTCGGGAAGCGTGGCGCTTTCTCATAGCTCACGCTGTAG
GTATCTCAGTTCGGTGTAGGTCGTTCGCTCCAAGCTGGGCTGTGTGCACGAACCCCCCGTTCAGCCCGAC
CGCTGCGCCTTATCCGGTAACTATCGTCTTGAGTCCAACCCGGTAAGACACGACTTATCGCCACTGGCAG
CAGCCACTGGTAACAGGATTAGCAGAGCGAGGTATGTAGGCGGTGCTACAGAGTTCTTGAAGTGGTGGCC
TAACTACGGCTACACTAGAAGAACAGTATTTGGTATCTGCGCTCTGCTGAAGCCAGTTACCTTCGGAAAA
AGAGTTGGTAGCTCTTGATCCGGCAAACAAACCACCGCTGGTAGCGGTGGTTTTTTTGTTTGCAAGCAGC
AGATTACGCGCAGAAAAAAAGGATCTCAAGAAGATCCTTTGATCTTTTCTACGGGGTCTGACGCTCAGTG
GAACGAAAACTCACGTTAAGGGATTTTGGTCATGAGATTATCAAAAAGGATCTTCACCTAGATCCTTTTA
AATTAAAAATGAAGTTTTAAATCAATCTAAAGTATATATGAGTAAACTTGGTCTGACAGTTACCAATGCT
TAATCAGTGAGGCACCTATCTCAGCGATCTGTCTATTTCGTTCATCCATAGTTGCCTGACTCCCCGTCGT
GTAGATAACTACGATACGGGAGGGCTTACCATCTGGCCCCAGTGCTGCAATGATACCGCGAGACCCACGC
TCACCGGCTCCAGATTTATCAGCAATAAACCAGCCAGCCGGAAGGGCCGAGCGCAGAAGTGGTCCTGCAA
CTTTATCCGCCTCCATCCAGTCTATTAATTGTTGCCGGGAAGCTAGAGTAAGTAGTTCGCCAGTTAATAG
TTTGCGCAACGTTGTTGCCATTGCTACAGGCATCGTGGTGTCACGCTCGTCGTTTGGTATGGCTTCATTC
AGCTCCGGTTCCCAACGATCAAGGCGAGTTACATGATCCCCCATGTTGTGCAAAAAAGCGGTTAGCTCCT
TCGGTCCTCCGATCGTTGTCAGAAGTAAGTTGGCCGCAGTGTTATCACTCATGGTTATGGCAGCACTGCA
TAATTCTCTTACTGTCATGCCATCCGTAAGATGCTTTTCTGTGACTGGTGAGTACTCAACCAAGTCATTC
TGAGAATAGTGTATGCGGCGACCGAGTTGCTCTTGCCCGGCGTCAATACGGGATAATACCGCGCCACATA
GCAGAACTTTAAAAGTGCTCATCATTGGAAAACGTTCTTCGGGGCGAAAACTCTCAAGGATCTTACCGCT
GTTGAGATCCAGTTCGATGTAACCCACTCGTGCACCCAACTGATCTTCAGCATCTTTTACTTTCACCAGC
GTTTCTGGGTGAGCAAAAACAGGAAGGCAAAATGCCGCAAAAAAGGGAATAAGGGCGACACGGAAATGTT
GAATACTCATACTCTTCCTTTTTCAATATTATTGAAGCATTTATCAGGGTTATTGTCTCATGAGCGGATA
CATATTTGAATGTATTTAGAAAAATAAACAAATAGGGGTTCCGCGCACATTTCCCCGAAAAGTGCCACCT
GACGTCTAAGAAACCATTATTATCATGACATTAACCTATAAAAATAGGCGTATCACGAGGCCCTTTCGTC
